Addgene plasmid #192348: tet pLKO.1-shCLTC v2 puro
Purpose: Lentiviral expression vector for an inducible shCLTC v2
Depositing lab: Kevin Janes. Depositing organization: University of Virginia. Publication: Nucleocytoplasmic transport of active HER2 causes fractional escape from the DCIS-like state. Wang L, Paudel BB, McKnight RA, Janes KA. Nat Commun. 2023 Apr 13;14(1):2110. doi: 10.1038/s41467-023-37914-x. PubMed 37055441.
Backbone
  Vector backbone: tet pLKO.1 puro
  Backbone manufacturer: Addgene #21915
  Vector type: Lentiviral
Growth in bacteria
  Bacterial resistance: Ampicillin, 100 μg/mL
  Growth temperature: 30°C
  Growth strain: NEB Stable
  Copy number: High Copy
Gene/Insert
  Gene/Insert name: shCLTC v2
  gRNA/shRNA sequence: ACACGTGTTATGGAGTATATT
  Species: H. sapiens (human)
  Entrez Gene: CLTC (a.k.a. CHC, CHC17, CLH-17, CLTCL2, Hc, MRD56)
  Cloning method: Restriction Enzyme; 5′ cloning site AgeI (not destroyed); 3′ cloning site EcoRI (not destroyed)
Terms and licenses: Academic/Nonprofit Terms; Industry Terms: Not Available to Industry
How to cite: tet pLKO.1-shCLTC v2 puro was a gift from Kevin Janes (Addgene plasmid # 192348 ; http://n2t.net/addgene:192348 ; RRID:Addgene_192348)
