[The description below was written by a language model from this plasmid's Addgene catalogue record and pLannotate feature annotations shown in this document.]
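Description:
tet pLKO.1-shCLTC v2 puro is a lentiviral transfer plasmid for tetracycline/doxycycline-inducible knockdown of human CLTC, which encodes the clathrin heavy chain. It is built on the tet pLKO.1 puro backbone, with the short hairpin cloned between AgeI and EcoRI sites that both remain intact. In bacteria it replicates from a high-copy ColE1/pUC-type origin and is selected with ampicillin through the bla gene. An f1 origin, an SV40 origin and poly(A) signal, and remnants of lac and phage promoter sequences are also carried in the backbone.

The viral portion has the layout of a third-generation self-inactivating vector. An RSV promoter drives a truncated HIV-1 5' LTR, followed by the Ψ packaging signal with a gag fragment, the RRE for Rev-dependent nuclear export, and a cPPT/CTS element. It ends in a ΔU3 3' LTR, which leaves the integrated provirus without LTR promoter activity. The hairpin itself is not annotated in the feature table, but it should sit just downstream of the H1-2O2 promoter, a variant of the human H1 Pol III promoter carrying tet operator sites. A second cassette uses the human PGK promoter, followed by a rabbit β-globin intron, to express TetR and puromycin N-acetyltransferase from one transcript linked by an EMCV IRES. Constitutively produced TetR binds the operators and silences shRNA transcription. Adding tetracycline or doxycycline releases the repressor and switches on knockdown, while puromycin selects transduced cells. Because repressor, selection marker and hairpin travel in one vector, a single transduction can generate stable mammalian cell lines with controllable CLTC depletion. The associated publication concerns nucleocytoplasmic transport of active HER2.
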