Features (pLannotate 1.2.2; 29 found; start..end, strand, type, name):
    516..1088    +  intron         β-globin intron: intron from rabbit β-globin gene
   1143..1161    +  promoter       T7 promoter: promoter for bacteriophage T7 RNA polymerase
   1172..1792    +  CDS            tetR: TETR2_ECOLX - Experimental evidence at protein level: Swiss-Prot protein existence level 1. TetR is the repressor of the tetracycline resistance element; its N-terminal region forms a helix-turn-helix structure and binds DNA. Binding of tetracycline to TetR reduces the repressor affinity for the tetracycline resistance gene (tetA) promoter operator sites. From Escherichia coli.
   1938..2400    +  misc_feature   IRES: internal ribosome entry site (IRES) of the encephalomyocarditis virus (EMCV)
   2420..3019    +  CDS            PuroR: puromycin N-acetyltransferase; pac from Streptomyces alboniger; confers resistance to puromycin
   3062..3145    +  CDS            nef (fragment): NEF_HV1Z2 - Experimental evidence at protein level: Swiss-Prot protein existence level 1. Extracellular Nef protein targets CD4(+) T-lymphocytes for apoptosis by interacting with CXCR4 surface receptors. From Human immunodeficiency virus type 1 group M subtype D (isolate Z2/CDC-Z34) (HIV-1).
   3147..3380    +  LTR            3' LTR (ΔU3): self-inactivating 3' long terminal repeat (LTR) from HIV-1
   3452..3573    +  polyA_signal   SV40 poly(A) signal: SV40 polyadenylation signal
   3613..3748    +  rep_origin     SV40 ori: SV40 origin of replication
   3769..3787    -  promoter       T7 promoter: promoter for bacteriophage T7 RNA polymerase
   3795..3950    +  CDS            lacZα (fragment): LacZα fragment of β-galactosidase; lacZ fragment
   3955..4383    +  rep_origin     f1 ori (sequence partly withheld): f1 bacteriophage origin of replication; arrow indicates direction of (+) strand synthesis
   4436..4540    +  promoter       AmpR promoter: bla
   4541..5401    +  CDS            AmpR: β-lactamase; bla; confers resistance to ampicillin, carbenicillin, and related antibiotics
   5572..6160    +  rep_origin     ori: high-copy-number ColE1/pMB1/pBR322/pUC origin of replication
   6343..6435    +  CDS            lacI (fragment): lac repressor; lacI; The lac repressor binds to the lac operator to inhibit transcription in E. coli. This inhibition can be relieved by adding lactose or isopropyl-β-D-thiogalactopyranoside (IPTG).
   6448..6469    +  protein_bind   CAP binding site: CAP binding activates transcription in the presence of cAMP. E. coli catabolite activator protein
   6484..6514    +  promoter       lac promoter: promoter for the E. coli lac operon
   6522..6538    +  protein_bind   lac operator: The lac repressor binds to the lac operator to inhibit transcription in E. coli. This inhibition can be relieved by adding lactose or isopropyl-β-D-thiogalactopyranoside (IPTG). lac repressor encoded by lacI
   6583..6601    +  promoter       T3 promoter: promoter for bacteriophage T3 RNA polymerase
   6629..6855    +  promoter       RSV promoter: Rous sarcoma virus enhancer/promoter
   6856..7036    +  LTR            5' LTR (truncated): truncated 5' long terminal repeat (LTR) from HIV-1
   7083..7208    +  misc_feature   HIV-1 Ψ: packaging signal of human immunodeficiency virus type 1
   7192..7555    +  CDS            HIV-1 gag (fragment): gag protein from human immunodeficiency virus 1; gag
   7701..7934    +  misc_feature   RRE: The Rev response element (RRE) of HIV-1 allows for Rev-dependent mRNA export from the nucleus to the cytoplasm.
   8311..8411    +  CDS            Rev (fragment): human immunodeficiency virus 1 (HIV-1) Rev protein; rev; enhances nuclear export of unspliced and incompletely spliced viral mRNAs
   8452..8546    +  promoter       H1-2O2 promoter: doxycycline-inducible variant of the human H1 RNA promoter (Henriksen et al., 2007)
   8647..8764    +  misc_feature   cPPT/CTS: central polypurine tract and central termination sequence of HIV-1
   8813..507     +  promoter       hPGK promoter (across the origin): human phosphoglycerate kinase 1 promoter
>Addgene plasmid #192348 | tet pLKO.1-shCLTC v2 puro | addgene full sequence | sequence record 385173 | Addgene NGS Result
TTGGGGTTGCGCCTTTTCCAAGGCAGCCCTGGGTTTGCGCAGGGACGCGGCTGCTCTGGGCGTGGTTCCG
GGAAACGCAGCGGCGCCGACCCTGGGTCTCGCACATTCTTCACGTCCGTTCGCAGCGTCACCCGGATCTT
CGCCGCTACCCTTGTGGGCCCCCCGGCGACGCTTCCTGCTCCGCCCCTAAGTCGGGAAGGTTCCTTGCGG
TTCGCGGCGTGCCGGACGTGACAAACGGAAGCCGCACGTCTCACTAGTACCCTCGCAGACGGACAGCGCC
AGGGAGCAATGGCAGCGCGCCGACCGCGATGGGCTGTGGCCAATAGCGGCTGCTCAGCAGGGCGCGCCGA
GAGCAGCGGCCGGGAAGGGGCGGTGCGGGAGGCGGGGTGTGGGGCGGTAGTGTGGGCCCTGTTCCTGCCC
GCGCGGTGTTCCGCATTCTGCAAGCCTCCGGAGCGCACGTCGGCAGTCGGCTCCCTCGTTGACCGAATCA
CCGACCTCTCTCCCCAGGGGGATCTGTGAGTTTGGGGACCCTTGATTGTTCTTTCTTTTTCGCTATTGTA
AAATTCATGTTATATGGAGGGGGCAAAGTTTTCAGGGTGTTGTTTAGAATGGGAAGATGTCCCTTGTATC
ACCATGGACCCTCATGATAATTTTGTTTCTTTCACTTTCTACTCTGTTGACAACCATTGTCTCCTCTTAT
TTTCTTTTCATTTTCTGTAACTTTTTCGTTAAACTTTAGCTTGCATTTGTAACGAATTTTTAAATTCACT
TTTGTTTATTTGTCAGATTGTAAGTACTTTCTCTAATCACTTTTTTTTCAAGGCAATCAGGGTATATTAT
ATTGTACTTCAGCACAGTTTTAGAGAACAATTGTTATAATTAAATGATAAGGTAGAATATTTCTGCATAT
AAATTCTGGCTGGCGTGGAAATATTCTTATTGGTAGAAACAACTACATCCTGGTCATCATCCTGCCTTTC
TCTTTATGGTTACAATGATATACACTGTTTGAGATGAGGATAAAATACTCTGAGTCCAAACCGGGCCCCT
CTGCTAACCATGTTCATGCCTTCTTCTTTTTCCTACAGCTCCTGGGCAACGTGCTGGTTATTGTGCTGTC
TCATCATTTTGGCAAAGAATTGTAATACGACTCACTATAGGGCGAATTGATATGTCTAGATTAGATAAAA
GTAAAGTGATTAACAGCGCATTAGAGCTGCTTAATGAGGTCGGAATCGAAGGTTTAACAACCCGTAAACT
CGCCCAGAAGCTAGGTGTAGAGCAGCCTACATTGTATTGGCATGTAAAAAATAAGCGGGCTTTGCTCGAC
GCCTTAGCCATTGAGATGTTAGATAGGCACCATACTCACTTTTGCCCTTTAGAAGGGGAAAGCTGGCAAG
ATTTTTTACGTAATAACGCTAAAAGTTTTAGATGTGCTTTACTAAGTCATCGCGATGGAGCAAAAGTACA
TTTAGGTACACGGCCTACAGAAAAACAGTATGAAACTCTCGAAAATCAATTAGCCTTTTTATGCCAACAA
GGTTTTTCACTAGAGAATGCATTATATGCACTCAGCGCTGTGGGGCATTTTACTTTAGGTTGCGTATTGG
AAGATCAAGAGCATCAAGTCGCTAAAGAAGAAAGGGAAACACCTACTACTGATAGTATGCCGCCATTATT
ACGACAAGCTATCGAATTATTTGATCACCAAGGTGCAGAGCCAGCCTTCTTATTCGGCCTTGAATTGATC
ATATGCGGATTAGAAAAACAACTTAAATGTGAAAGTGGGTCCGCGTACAGCGGCTCCCGGGAGTTCTAGG
GATCTGCCCCTCTCCCTCCCCCCCCCCTAACGTTACTGGCCGAAGCCGCTTGGAATAAGGCCGGTGTGCG
TTTGTCTATATGTTATTTTCCACCATATTGCCGTCTTTTGGCAATGTGAGGGCCCGGAAACCTGGCCCTG
TCTTCTTGACGAGCATTCCTAGGGGTCTTTCCCCTCTCGCCAAAGGAATGCAAGGTCTGTTGAATGTCGT
GAAGGAAGCAGTTCCTCTGGAAGCTTCTTGAAGACAAACAACGTCTGTAGCGACCCTTTGCAGGCAGCGG
AACCCCCCACCTGGCGACAGGTGCCTCTGCGGCCAAAAGCCACGTGTATAAGATACACCTGCAAAGGCGG
CACAACCCCAGTGCCACGTTGTGAGTTGGATAGTTGTGGAAAGAGTCAAATGGCTCTCCTCAAGCGTATT
CAACAAGGGGCTGAAGGATGCCCAGAAGGTACCCCATTGTATGGGATCTGATCTGGGGCCTCGGTGCACA
TGCTTTACATGTGTTTAGTCGAGGTTAAAAAAACGTCTAGGCCCCCCGAACCACGGGGACGTGGTTTTCC
TTTGAAAAACACGATGATAAGGATCCACCGGAGCTTACCATGACCGAGTACAAGCCCACGGTGCGCCTCG
CCACCCGCGACGACGTCCCCAGGGCCGTACGCACCCTCGCCGCCGCGTTCGCCGACTACCCCGCCACGCG
CCACACCGTCGATCCGGACCGCCACATCGAGCGGGTCACCGAGCTGCAAGAACTCTTCCTCACGCGCGTC
GGGCTCGACATCGGCAAGGTGTGGGTCGCGGACGACGGCGCCGCGGTGGCGGTCTGGACCACGCCGGAGA
GCGTCGAAGCGGGGGCGGTGTTCGCCGAGATCGGCCCGCGCATGGCCGAGTTGAGCGGTTCCCGGCTGGC
CGCGCAGCAACAGATGGAAGGCCTCCTGGCGCCGCACCGGCCCAAGGAGCCCGCGTGGTTCCTGGCCACC
GTCGGCGTCTCGCCCGACCACCAGGGCAAGGGTCTGGGCAGCGCCGTCGTGCTCCCCGGAGTGGAGGCGG
CCGAGCGCGCCGGGGTGCCCGCCTTCCTGGAGACCTCCGCGCCCCGCAACCTCCCCTTCTACGAGCGGCT
CGGCTTCACCGTCACCGCCGACGTCGAGGTGCCCGAAGGACCGCGCACCTGGTGCATGACCCGCAAGCCC
GGTGCCTGACGCCCGCCCCACGACCCGCAGCGCCCGACCGAAAGGAGCGCACGACCCCATGCATCGGTAC
CTTTAAGACCAATGACTTACAAGGCAGCTGTAGATCTTAGCCACTTTTTAAAAGAAAAGGGGGGACTGGA
AGGGCTAATTCACTCCCAACGAAGACAAGATCTGCTTTTTGCTTGTACTGGGTCTCTCTGGTTAGACCAG
ATCTGAGCCTGGGAGCTCTCTGGCTAACTAGGGAACCCACTGCTTAAGCCTCAATAAAGCTTGCCTTGAG
TGCTTCAAGTAGTGTGTGCCCGTCTGTTGTGTGACTCTGGTAACTAGAGATCCCTCAGACCCTTTTAGTC
AGTGTGGAAAATCTCTAGCAGTAGTAGTTCATGTCATCTTATTATTCAGTATTTATAACTTGCAAAGAAA
TGAATATCAGAGAGTGAGAGGAACTTGTTTATTGCAGCTTATAATGGTTACAAATAAAGCAATAGCATCA
CAAATTTCACAAATAAAGCATTTTTTTCACTGCATTCTAGTTGTGGTTTGTCCAAACTCATCAATGTATC
TTATCATGTCTGGCTCTAGCTATCCCGCCCCTAACTCCGCCCATCCCGCCCCTAACTCCGCCCAGTTCCG
CCCATTCTCCGCCCCATGGCTGACTAATTTTTTTTATTTATGCAGAGGCCGAGGCCGCCTCGGCCTCTGA
GCTATTCCAGAAGTAGTGAGGAGGCTTTTTTGGAGGCCTAGGGACGTACCCAATTCGCCCTATAGTGAGT
CGTATTACGCGCGCTCACTGGCCGTCGTTTTACAACGTCGTGACTGGGAAAACCCTGGCGTTACCCAACT
TAATCGCCTTGCAGCACATCCCCCTTTCGCCAGCTGGCGTAATAGCGAAGAGGCCCGCACCGATCGCCCT
TCCCAACAGTTGCGCAGCCTGAATGGCGAATGGG
[124 nt withheld, positions 3955-4078]
C
[91 nt withheld, positions 4080-4170]
A
[49 nt withheld, positions 4172-4220]
CCTTTGACGTTGGAGTCCACGTTCTTT
[37 nt withheld, positions 4248-4284]
ACCCTATCTCGGTCTATTCTTTTGATTTATAAGGGATTTTGCCGATTTCGGCCTATTGGTTAAAAAATGA
GCTGATTTAACAAAAATTTAACGCGAATTTTAACAAAATATTAACGCTTACAATTTAGGTGGCACTTTTC
GGGGAAATGTGCGCGGAACCCCTATTTGTTTATTTTTCTAAATACATTCAAATATGTATCCGCTCATGAG
ACAATAACCCTGATAAATGCTTCAATAATATTGAAAAAGGAAGAGTATGAGTATTCAACATTTCCGTGTC
GCCCTTATTCCCTTTTTTGCGGCATTTTGCCTTCCTGTTTTTGCTCACCCAGAAACGCTGGTGAAAGTAA
AAGATGCTGAAGATCAGTTGGGTGCACGAGTGGGTTACATCGAACTGGATCTCAACAGCGGTAAGATCCT
TGAGAGTTTTCGCCCCGAAGAACGTTTTCCAATGATGAGCACTTTTAAAGTTCTGCTATGTGGCGCGGTA
TTATCCCGTATTGACGCCGGGCAAGAGCAACTCGGTCGCCGCATACACTATTCTCAGAATGACTTGGTTG
AGTACTCACCAGTCACAGAAAAGCATCTTACGGATGGCATGACAGTAAGAGAATTATGCAGTGCTGCCAT
AACCATGAGTGATAACACTGCGGCCAACTTACTTCTGACAACGATCGGAGGACCGAAGGAGCTAACCGCT
TTTTTGCACAACATGGGGGATCATGTAACTCGCCTTGATCGTTGGGAACCGGAGCTGAATGAAGCCATAC
CAAACGACGAGCGTGACACCACGATGCCTGTAGCAATGGCAACAACGTTGCGCAAACTATTAACTGGCGA
ACTACTTACTCTAGCTTCCCGGCAACAATTAATAGACTGGATGGAGGCGGATAAAGTTGCAGGACCACTT
CTGCGCTCGGCCCTTCCGGCTGGCTGGTTTATTGCTGATAAATCTGGAGCCGGTGAGCGTGGGTCTCGCG
GTATCATTGCAGCACTGGGGCCAGATGGTAAGCCCTCCCGTATCGTAGTTATCTACACGACGGGGAGTCA
GGCAACTATGGATGAACGAAATAGACAGATCGCTGAGATAGGTGCCTCACTGATTAAGCATTGGTAACTG
TCAGACCAAGTTTACTCATATATACTTTAGATTGATTTAAAACTTCATTTTTAATTTAAAAGGATCTAGG
TGAAGATCCTTTTTGATAATCTCATGACCAAAATCCCTTAACGTGAGTTTTCGTTCCACTGAGCGTCAGA
CCCCGTAGAAAAGATCAAAGGATCTTCTTGAGATCCTTTTTTTCTGCGCGTAATCTGCTGCTTGCAAACA
AAAAAACCACCGCTACCAGCGGTGGTTTGTTTGCCGGATCAAGAGCTACCAACTCTTTTTCCGAAGGTAA
CTGGCTTCAGCAGAGCGCAGATACCAAATACTGTTCTTCTAGTGTAGCCGTAGTTAGGCCACCACTTCAA
GAACTCTGTAGCACCGCCTACATACCTCGCTCTGCTAATCCTGTTACCAGTGGCTGCTGCCAGTGGCGAT
AAGTCGTGTCTTACCGGGTTGGACTCAAGACGATAGTTACCGGATAAGGCGCAGCGGTCGGGCTGAACGG
GGGGTTCGTGCACACAGCCCAGCTTGGAGCGAACGACCTACACCGAACTGAGATACCTACAGCGTGAGCT
ATGAGAAAGCGCCACGCTTCCCGAAGGGAGAAAGGCGGACAGGTATCCGGTAAGCGGCAGGGTCGGAACA
GGAGAGCGCACGAGGGAGCTTCCAGGGGGAAACGCCTGGTATCTTTATAGTCCTGTCGGGTTTCGCCACC
TCTGACTTGAGCGTCGATTTTTGTGATGCTCGTCAGGGGGGCGGAGCCTATGGAAAAACGCCAGCAACGC
GGCCTTTTTACGGTTCCTGGCCTTTTGCTGGCCTTTTGCTCACATGTTCTTTCCTGCGTTATCCCCTGAT
TCTGTGGATAACCGTATTACCGCCTTTGAGTGAGCTGATACCGCTCGCCGCAGCCGAACGACCGAGCGCA
GCGAGTCAGTGAGCGAGGAAGCGGAAGAGCGCCCAATACGCAAACCGCCTCTCCCCGCGCGTTGGCCGAT
TCATTAATGCAGCTGGCACGACAGGTTTCCCGACTGGAAAGCGGGCAGTGAGCGCAACGCAATTAATGTG
AGTTAGCTCACTCATTAGGCACCCCAGGCTTTACACTTTATGCTTCCGGCTCGTATGTTGTGTGGAATTG
TGAGCGGATAACAATTTCACACAGGAAACAGCTATGACCATGATTACGCCAAGCGCGCAATTAACCCTCA
CTAAAGGGAACAAAAGCTGGAGCTGCAAGCTTAATGTAGTCTTATGCAATACTCTTGTAGTCTTGCAACA
TGGTAACGATGAGTTAGCAACATGCCTTACAAGGAGAGAAAAAGCACCGTGCATGCCGATTGGTGGAAGT
AAGGTGGTACGATCGTGCCTTATTAGGAAGGCAACAGACGGGTCTGACATGGATTGGACGAACCACTGAA
TTGCCGCATTGCAGAGATATTGTATTTAAGTGCCTAGCTCGATACATAAACGGGTCTCTCTGGTTAGACC
AGATCTGAGCCTGGGAGCTCTCTGGCTAACTAGGGAACCCACTGCTTAAGCCTCAATAAAGCTTGCCTTG
AGTGCTTCAAGTAGTGTGTGCCCGTCTGTTGTGTGACTCTGGTAACTAGAGATCCCTCAGACCCTTTTAG
TCAGTGTGGAAAATCTCTAGCAGTGGCGCCCGAACAGGGACTTGAAAGCGAAAGGGAAACCAGAGGAGCT
CTCTCGACGCAGGACTCGGCTTGCTGAAGCGCGCACGGCAAGAGGCGAGGGGCGGCGACTGGTGAGTACG
CCAAAAATTTTGACTAGCGGAGGCTAGAAGGAGAGAGATGGGTGCGAGAGCGTCAGTATTAAGCGGGGGA
GAATTAGATCGCGATGGGAAAAAATTCGGTTAAGGCCAGGGGGAAAGAAAAAATATAAATTAAAACATAT
AGTATGGGCAAGCAGGGAGCTAGAACGATTCGCAGTTAATCCTGGCCTGTTAGAAACATCAGAAGGCTGT
AGACAAATACTGGGACAGCTACAACCATCCCTTCAGACAGGATCAGAAGAACTTAGATCATTATATAATA
CAGTAGCAACCCTCTATTGTGTGCATCAAAGGATAGAGATAAAAGACACCAAGGAAGCTTTAGACAAGAT
AGAGGAAGAGCAAAACAAAAGTAAGACCACCGCACAGCAAGCGGCCGCTGATCTTCAGACCTGGAGGAGG
AGATATGAGGGACAATTGGAGAAGTGAATTATATAAATATAAAGTAGTAAAAATTGAACCATTAGGAGTA
GCACCCACCAAGGCAAAGAGAAGAGTGGTGCAGAGAGAAAAAAGAGCAGTGGGAATAGGAGCTTTGTTCC
TTGGGTTCTTGGGAGCAGCAGGAAGCACTATGGGCGCAGCGTCAATGACGCTGACGGTACAGGCCAGACA
ATTATTGTCTGGTATAGTGCAGCAGCAGAACAATTTGCTGAGGGCTATTGAGGCGCAACAGCATCTGTTG
CAACTCACAGTCTGGGGCATCAAGCAGCTCCAGGCAAGAATCCTGGCTGTGGAAAGATACCTAAAGGATC
AACAGCTCCTGGGGATTTGGGGTTGCTCTGGAAAACTCATTTGCACCACTGCTGTGCCTTGGAATGCTAG
TTGGAGTAATAAATCTCTGGAACAGATTTGGAATCACACGACCTGGATGGAGTGGGACAGAGAAATTAAC
AATTACACAAGCTTAATACACTCCTTAATTGAAGAATCGCAAAACCAGCAAGAAAAGAATGAACAAGAAT
TATTGGAATTAGATAAATGGGCAAGTTTGTGGAATTGGTTTAACATAACAAATTGGCTGTGGTATATAAA
ATTATTCATAATGATAGTAGGAGGCTTGGTAGGTTTAAGAATAGTTTTTGCTGTACTTTCTATAGTGAAT
AGAGTTAGGCAGGGATATTCACCATTATCGTTTCAGACCCACCTCCCAACCCCGAGGGGACCCGACAGGC
CCGAAGGAATAGAAGAAGAAGGTGGAGAGAGAGACAGAGACAGATCCATTCGATTAGTGAACGGATCTCG
ACGGTATCGATCACGAGACTAGCCTCGAGCGGCCGCAATATTTGCATGTCGCTATGTGTTCTGGGAAATC
ACCATAAACGTGAAATCCCTATCAGTGATAGAGACTTATAAGTTCCCTATCAGTGATAGAGACACCGGAC
ACGTGTTATGGAGTATATTCTGCAGAATATACTCCATAACACGTGTTTTTTGAATTCTCGACCTCGAGAC
AAATGGCAGTATTCATCCACAATTTTAAAAGAAAAGGGGGGATTGGGGGGTACAGTGCAGGGGAAAGAAT
AGTAGACATAATAGCAACAGACATACAAACTAAAGAATTACAAAAACAAATTACAAAAATTCAAAATTTT
CGGGTTTATTACAGGGACAGCAGAGATCCACTTTGGCCGCGGCTCGAGGGGG
